>Addgene plasmid #14564 | pMX Vav1 Y3F/PH* (W495L) uGFP | addgene partial sequence | sequence record 51267 | pMX-S1811 5'-GACGGCATCGCAGCTTGGATACAC-3'
GGGGTGGACCATCCTCTAGACTGCCGGATCCCAGTGTGGTGGAATTGAACAAGTTTGTACAAAAAAGCAG
GCTTAACCATGGAGCTGTGGCGCCAATGCACCCACTGGCTCATCCAGTGCCGGGTGCTGCCGCCCAGCCA
CCGCGTGACCTGGGATGGGGCTCAGGTGTGTGAACTGGCCCAGGCCCTCCGGGATGGTGTCCTTCTGTGT
CAGCTGCTTAACAACCTGCTACCCCATGCCATCAACCTGCGTGAGGTCAACCTGCGCCCCCAGATGTCCC
AGTTCCTGTGCCTTAAGAACATTAGAACCTTCCTGTCCACCTGCTGTGAGAAGTTCGGCCTCAAGCGGAG
CGAGCTCTTCGAAGCCTTTGACCTCTTCGATGTGCAGGATTTTGGCAAGGTCATCTACACCCTGTCTGCT
CTGTCCTGGACCCCGATCGCCCAGAACAGGGGGATCATGCCCTTCCCCACCGAGGAGGAGAGTGTAGGTG
ATGAAGACATCTACAGTGGCCTGTCCGACCAGATCGACGACACGGTGGAGGAGGATGAGGACCTGTATGA
CTGCGTGGAGAATGAGGAGGCGGAAGGCGACGAGATCTATGAGGACCTCATGCGCTCGGAGCCCGTGTCC
ATGCCGCCCAAGATGACAGAGTATGACAAGCGCTGCTGCTGCCTGCGGGAGATCCAGCAGACGGAGGAGA
AGTACACTGACACGCTGGGCTCCATCCAGCAGCATTTCTTGAAGCCCCTGCAACGGTTCCTGAAACCTCA
AGACATTGAGATCATCTTTATCAACATTGAGGA
