>Addgene plasmid #14564 | pMX Vav1 Y3F/PH* (W495L) uGFP | addgene partial sequence | sequence record 51269 | hVav1-F 5'-AGCCACATGTTCCTCCTGAT
CAGACAAGAGAATTGAAGAAGAAGCTGATGGAGCAGTTTGAGATGGCCATCTCCAACATCTATCCGGAGA
ATGCCACCGCCAACGGGCATGACTTCCAGATGTTCTCCTTTGAGGAGACCACATCCTGCAAGGCCTGTCA
GATGCTGCTTAGAGGTACCTTCTATCAGGGCTACCGCTGCCATCGGTGCCGGGCATCTGCACACAAGGAG
TGTCTGGGGAGGGTCCCTCCATGTGGCCGACATGGGCAAGATTTCCCAGGAACTATGAAGAAGGACAAAC
TACATCGCAGGGCTCAGGACAAAAAGAGGAATGAGCTGGGTCTGCCCAAGATGGAGGTGTTTCAGGAATA
CTACGGGCTTCCTCCACCCCCTGGAGCCATTGGACCCTTTCTACGGCTCAACCCTGGAGACATTGTGGAG
CTCACGAAGGCTGAGGCTGAACAGAACTGGTGGGAGGGCAGAAATACATCTACTAATGAAATTGGCTGGT
TTCCTTGTAACAGGGTGAAGCCCTATGTCCATGGCCCTCCTCAGGACCTGTCTGTTCATCTCTGGTACGC
AGGCCCCATGGAGCGGGCAGGGGCAGAGAGCATCCTGGCCAACCGCTCGGACGGGACTTTCTTGGTGCGG
CAGAGGGTGAAGGATGCAGCAGAATTTGCCATCAGCATTAAATATAACGTCGAGGTCAAGCACATTAAAA
TCATGACAGCAGAAGGACTGTACCGGATCACAGAGAAAAAGGCTT
