[The description below was written by a language model from this plasmid's Addgene catalogue record.]
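Description:
pMX Vav1 Y3F/PH* (W495L) uGFP is a retroviral mammalian expression plasmid built on the pMX-uGFP backbone and carrying human VAV1, which encodes a Rho-family guanine nucleotide exchange factor. It is propagated in E. coli under ampicillin selection; the copy number is recorded as unknown. No feature table is provided, so the origin of replication, the promoter driving the insert and the viral elements are not explicitly stated. pMX-type vectors are generally Moloney murine leukemia virus-based, with the insert placed between the LTRs along with a packaging signal, so that transfecting a packaging cell line yields virus for stable transduction of target cells. That layout is an inference from the vector family, not something the record documents.

The Vav1 insert is fused to GFP at its C terminus, with the tag supplied by the backbone, which allows expressing cells to be tracked or sorted by fluorescence. The mutation field lists only PH* (W495L), a tryptophan-to-leucine substitution designated as a pleckstrin homology domain mutation. The plasmid name also carries "Y3F", which suggests tyrosine-to-phenylalanine changes as well, but the record does not define these residues. The cloning information is slightly inconsistent: the cloning method field says restriction enzyme, while the depositor comment says the Gateway system was used to subclone Vav1 into pMX-uGFP.

The associated publication concerns an active form of Vav1 that induces migration of mammary epithelial cells by stimulating secretion of an epidermal growth factor receptor ligand. This construct therefore most likely served as a domain-mutant variant for testing which Vav1 functions that phenotype requires.
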