Addgene plasmid #14564: pMX Vav1 Y3F/PH* (W495L) uGFP
Depositing lab: Joan Brugge. Depositing organization: Harvard Medical School. Publication: An active form of Vav1 induces migration of mammary epithelial cells by stimulating secretion of an epidermal growth factor receptor ligand. Wilsbacher JL, Moores SL, Brugge JS. Cell Commun Signal. 2006 May 18;4:5. doi: 10.1186/1478-811X-4-5. PubMed 16709244.
Backbone
  Vector backbone: pMX-uGFP
  Vector type: Mammalian Expression, Retroviral
Growth in bacteria
  Bacterial resistance: Ampicillin, 100 μg/mL
  Growth temperature: 37°C
  Growth strain: DH5alpha
  Copy number: Unknown
Gene/Insert
  Gene/Insert name: Vav1
  Species: H. sapiens (human)
  Mutation: PH* (W495L)
  Entrez Gene: VAV1 (a.k.a. VAV)
  Tag / fusion protein: GFP (C terminal on backbone)
  Cloning method: Restriction Enzyme
  Sequencing primers: 5′ n/a
Resource information
  A portion of this plasmid was derived from a plasmid made by: pMX-uGFP was a gift of Eugene Koh
Terms and licenses: Academic/Nonprofit Terms; Industry Terms: Not Available to Industry
Depositor comments: The Gateway cloning system (Invitrogen) was used to subclone human Vav1 into pMX-uGFP.
How to cite: pMX Vav1 Y3F/PH* (W495L) uGFP was a gift from Joan Brugge (Addgene plasmid # 14564 ; http://n2t.net/addgene:14564 ; RRID:Addgene_14564)
